Addgene plasmid #147241: pAc5.1B-lambdaN-HA-CePABP_1-400_P
Purpose: Insect Expression of CePABP_1-400
Depositing lab: Elisa Izaurralde. Depositing organization: Max Planck Institute for Developmental Biology. Publication: The Caenorhabditis elegans GW182 protein AIN-1 interacts with PAB-1 and subunits of the PAN2-PAN3 and CCR4-NOT deadenylase complexes. Kuzuoglu-Ozturk D, Huntzinger E, Schmidt S, Izaurralde E. Nucleic Acids Res. 2012 Jul;40(12):5651-65. doi: 10.1093/nar/gks218. Epub 2012 Mar 7. PubMed 22402495.
Backbone
  Vector backbone: Unknown
  Vector type: Insect Expression
Growth in bacteria
  Bacterial resistance: Ampicillin, 100 μg/mL
  Growth temperature: 37°C
  Growth strain: DH5alpha
  Copy number: Low Copy
Gene/Insert
  Gene/Insert name: CePABP_1-400
  Species: C. elegans (nematode)
  Mutation: one silent and one non silen mutation G392A compared to the sequence given by NCBI:U24123.1
  Cloning method: Unknown
Terms and licenses: Academic/Nonprofit Terms; Industry Terms: Not Available to Industry
Depositor comments: Plasmids from this collection were made available to the research community and donated after the lab closed. Please note that the sequence provided by the depositing laboratory may be theoretical/predicted or based on Sanger sequencing results. There may be discrepancies between sequencing results obtained by Addgene and the depositor sequence. If an Addgene verified sequence is not available, please contact before placing your order to request that our lab fully sequence the plasmid.
How to cite: pAc5.1B-lambdaN-HA-CePABP_1-400_P was a gift from Elisa Izaurralde (Addgene plasmid # 147241 ; http://n2t.net/addgene:147241 ; RRID:Addgene_147241)
