[The description below was written by a language model from this plasmid's Addgene catalogue record and pLannotate feature annotations shown in this document.]
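Description:
pAc5.1B-lambdaN-HA-CePABP_1-400_P is a 6,690 nt insect-cell expression plasmid. The catalogue lists the backbone as unknown, although the name points to the pAc5.1B family. It is propagated in E. coli through a ColE1/pUC-type origin and selected with ampicillin via the AmpR (β-lactamase) gene and its bla promoter. The catalogue calls it low copy even though the annotated origin is of the high-copy type. Short annotated fragments of a tetracycline resistance gene and SV40 large T antigen appear to be non-functional backbone remnants.

Expression is driven by the Drosophila melanogaster actin 5C (Ac5) promoter, a strong constitutive promoter commonly used in Drosophila cultured cells. Downstream lies an open reading frame that begins with a fragment of the bacteriophage lambda N protein, followed by an HA epitope (annotated as a partial 3xHA match) and then the insert, residues 1–400 of the C. elegans poly(A)-binding protein. The annotation software labelled this region as human PABPC5 by homology, but the catalogue identifies it as nematode in origin. The insert carries one silent and one non-silent change (recorded as G392A) relative to the reference sequence. A V5 tag sequence from the backbone lies after the insert, though the record does not say whether it is in frame and translated. An SV40 polyadenylation signal follows.

The lambda N peptide binds boxB RNA hairpins, so fusions of this kind are typically used in tethering assays that recruit a protein to a boxB-containing reporter mRNA, with the HA tag allowing detection or immunoprecipitation. The stated purpose is simply insect expression of CePABP_1-400. The associated study concerns interactions of the C. elegans GW182 protein AIN-1 with PAB-1 and deadenylase complexes.
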