Features (pLannotate 1.2.2; 11 found; start..end, strand, type, name):
     56..2568    +  promoter       Ac5 promoter: Drosophila melanogaster actin 5C promoter
   2588..2653    +  CDS            N (fragment): REGN_LAMBD - Experimental evidence at protein level: Swiss-Prot protein existence level 1. Plays a role as a transcriptional antitermination factor that allows the virus to initiate its lytic phase. Activates expression of the delayed viral early genes by modifying host RNA polymerase (RNAP) into a form that is resistant to termination signals. This antitermination function requires the host NusA protein which serves to stabilize the interaction between antitermination protein N and host RNA polymerase. From Escherichia phage lambda (Bacteriophage lambda).
   2678..2704    +  CDS            3xHA (fragment): three tandem HA epitope tags
   2789..3928    +  CDS            PABPC5: PABP5_HUMAN - Also known as PABP5. Experimental evidence at protein level: Swiss-Prot protein existence level 1. Binds the poly(A) tail of mRNA. May be involved in cytoplasmic regulatory processes of mRNA metabolism. Can probably bind to cytoplasmic RNA sequences other than poly(A) in vivo (By similarity). From Homo sapiens (Human).
   3975..4016    +  CDS            V5 tag: epitope tag from simian virus 5
   4116..4250    -  polyA_signal   SV40 poly(A) signal: SV40 polyadenylation signal
   4273..4357    -  CDS            large T antigen (fragment): large T antigen from SV40 (simian virus 40)
   4358..4828    +  CDS            TcR (fragment): tetracycline efflux protein; tet; confers resistance to tetracycline
   4872..5460    -  rep_origin     ori: high-copy-number ColE1/pMB1/pBR322/pUC origin of replication
   5631..6491    -  CDS            AmpR: β-lactamase; bla; confers resistance to ampicillin, carbenicillin, and related antibiotics
   6492..6596    -  promoter       AmpR promoter: bla
>Addgene plasmid #147241 | pAc5.1B-lambdaN-HA-CePABP_1-400_P | depositor full sequence | sequence record 289688 | Full Sequence
CTTCAAGGAATTAATTCTATATTCTAAAAACACAAATGATACTTCTAAAAAAAATCATGAATGGCATCAA
CTCTGAATCAAATCTTTGCAGATGCACCTACTTCTCATTTCCACTGTCACATCATTTTTCCAGATCTCGC
TGCCTGTTATGTGGCCCACAAACCAAGACACGTTTTATGGCCATTAAAGCTGGCTGATCGTCGCCAAACA
CCAAATACATATCAATATGTACATTCGAGAAAGAAGCGATCAAAGAAGCGTCTTCGGGCGAGTAGGAGAA
TGCGGAGGAGAAGGAGAACGAGCTGATCTAGTATCTCTCCACAATCCAATGCCAACTGACCAACTGGCCA
TATTCGGAGCAATTTGAAGCCAATTTCCATCGCCTGGCGATCGCTCCATTCTTGGCTATATGTTTTTCAC
CGTTCCCGGGGCCATTTTCAAAGACTCGTCGGTAAGATAAGATTGTGTCACTCGCTGTCTCTCTTCATTT
GTCGAAGAATGCTGAGGAATTTCGCGATGACGTCGGCGAGTATTTTGAAGAATGAGAATAATTTGTATTT
ATACGAAAATCAGTTAGTGGAATTTTCTACAAAAACATGTTATCTATAGATAATTTTGTTGCAAAATATG
TTGACTATGACAAAGATTGTATGTATATACCTTTAATGTATTCTCATTTTCTTATGTATTTATAATGGCA
ATGATGATACTGATGATATTTTAAGATGATGCCAGACCACAGGCTGATTTCTGCGTCTTTTGCCGAACGC
AGTGCATGTGCGGTTGTTGTTTTTTGGAATAGTTTCAATTTTCGGACTGTCCGCTTTGATTTCAGTTTCT
TGGCTTATTCAAAAAGCAAAGTAAAGCCAAAAAAGCGAGATGGCAATACCAAATGCGGCAAAACGGTAGT
GGAAGGAAAGGGGTGCGGGGCAGCGGAAGGAAGGGTGGGGCGGGGCGTGGCGGGGTCTGTGGCTGGGCGC
GACGTCACCGACGTTGGAGCCACTCCTTTGACCATGTGTGCGTGTGTGTATTATTCGTGTCTCGCCACTC
GCCGGTTGTTTTTTTCTTTTTATCTCGCTCTCTCTAGCGCCATCTCGTACGCATGCTCAACGCACCGCAT
GTTGCCGTGTCCTTTATGCGTCATTTTGGCTCGAAATAGGCAATTATTTAAACAAAGATTAGTCAACGAA
AACGCTAAAATAAATAAGTCTACAATATGGTTACTTATTGCCATGTGTGTGCAGCCAACGATAGCAACAA
AAGCAACAACACAGTGGCTTTCCCTCTTTCACTTTTTGTTTGCAAGCGCGTGCGAGCAAGACGGCACGAC
CGGCAAACGCAATTACGCTGACAAAGAGCAGACGAAGTTTTGGCCGAAAAACATCAAGGCGCCTGATACG
AATGCATTTGCAATAACAATTGCGATATTTAATATTGTTTATGAAGCTGTTTGACTTCAAAACACACAAA
AAAAAAAATAAAACAAATTATTTGAAAGAGAATTAGGAATCGGACAGCTTATCGTTACGGGCTAACAGCA
CACCGAGACGAAATAGCTTACCTGACGTCACAGCCTCTGGAAGAACTGCCGCCAAGCAGAGAGAGAGAGA
AAAAGAGGGAGAGCAGCTTAGACCGCATGTGCTTGTGTGTGAGGCGTCTCTCTCTTCGTCTCCTGTTTGC
GCAAACGCATAGACTGCACTGAGAAAATCGATTACCTATTTTTTATGAATGAATATTTGCACTATTACTA
TTCAAAACTATTAAGATAGCAATCACATTCAATAGCCAAATACTATACCACCTGAGCGATGCAACGAAAT
GATCAATTTGAGCAAAAATGCTGCATATTTAGGACGGCATCATTATAGAAATGCTTCTTGCTGTGTACTT
TTCTCTCGTCTGGCAGCTGTTTCGCCGTTATTGTTAAAACCGGCTTAAGTTAGGTGTGTTTTCTACGACT
AGTGATGCCCCTACTAGAAGATGTGTGTTGCACAAATGTCCCTGAATAACCAATTTGAAGTGCAGATAGC
AGTAAACGTAAGCTAATATGAATATTATTTAACTGTAATGTTTTAATATCGCTGGACATTACTAATAAAC
CCACTATAAACACATGTACATATGTATGTTTTGGCATACAATGAGTAGTTGGGGAAAAAATGTGTAAAAG
CACCGTGACCATCACAGCATAAAGATAACCAGCTGAAGTATCGAATATGAGTAACCCCCAAATTGAATCA
CATGCCGCAACTGATAGGACCCATGGAAGTACACTCTTCATGGCGATATACAAGACACACACAAGCACGA
ACACCCAGTTGCGGAGGAAATTCTCCGTAAATGAAAACCCAATCGGCGAACAATTCATACCCATATATGG
TAAAAGTTTTGAACGCGACTTGAGAGCGGAGAGCATTGCGGCTGATAAGGTTTTAGCGCTAAGCGGGCTT
TATAAAACGGGCTGCGGGACCAGTTTTCATATCACTACCGTTTGAGTTCTTGTGCTGTGTGGATACTCCT
CCCGACACAAAGCCGCTCCATCAGCCAGCAGTCGTCTAATCCAGAGACCCCGGATCGGGGTACCAACATG
GACGCACAAACACGACGACGTGAGCGTCGCGCTGAGAAACAAGCTCAATGGAAAGCTGCAAACGGTGGAT
CTCCTCCACATATGGCTTACCCATACGATGTTCCAGATTACGCTCCTCCAAGCTTGAATTCTGCAGATAT
CCAGCACAGTGGCGGCCGCATGGAAATGAACGTCGCTGCTCCCGCTGCCGCCGTTGCTGGCGCTGCTGCT
CCTCAACCAGGCCAAAATCAGACCGGCTCGTCGTACACCATGGCTTCGCTCTACGTCGGAGACCTCCACC
CGGACGTCAACGAGTCGATCCTGTTCGAGAAGTTCAGCGCTGCCGGCCCTGTTCTTTCTATTCGTGTCTG
CAGAGACAATGCCACTCGTCTCTCATTGGGCTATGCCTACGTCAACTTCCAACAACCAGCTGATGCTGAA
CGTGCCATGGACACCATGAACTTCGAGGCTCTTCACGGCAAACCAATGAGAATCATGTGGTCTCAAAGAG
ATCCAGCTATGCGTCGTTCGGGAGCTGGCAATATCTTCATCAAGAACCTCGATAAGGTCATCGACAACAA
GTCAATCTACGATACCTTCTCCCTGTTCGGAAACATTCTCTCCTGCAAGGTTGCTATCGACGAGGACGGA
TTCAGCAAAGGCTACGGTTTCGTTCACTTCGAGACCGAGGAAGCTGCCCAAAATGCTATCCAAAAAGTCA
ATGGCATGCTTCTGGCCGGGAAGAAGGTTTTCGTTGGCAAATTCCAGCCACGTGCTCAACGCAATCGCGA
GCTTGGAGAGACTGCCAAACAGTTCACCAATGTCTACGTGAAGAACTTTGGAGATCACTACAACAAGGAA
ACCCTTGAGAAGGTCTTTGCCAAGTTCGGAAACATTACCAGCTGCGAAGTCATGACTGTCGAGGGAAAGT
CCAAGGGATTCGGATTTGTTGCTTTTGCTAATCCAGAAGAGGCCGAGACTGCTGTGCAAGCTCTTCACGA
TTCAACCATCGAGGGAACTGACTTGAAACTTCATGTCTGCCGTGCCCAAAAGAAGTCTGAGAGACACGCT
GAATTGAAAAAGAAGCACGAGCAACACAAGGCTGAGCGTATGCAGAAGTATCAAGGAGTCAATCTCTACG
TCAAAAACCTCGACGAGACTGTCGATGATGATGGCTTGAAGAAGCAATTCGAGTCTTACGGAAACATCAC
GAGTGCTAAGGTCATGACTGACGAAAATGGGAGATCAAAGGGATTCGGTTTTGTCTGCTTCGAAAAGCCG
GAGGAAGCTACAAGTGCAGTGACTGAGATGAACTCAAAAATGGTGTGCTCAAAGCCATTGTATGTGGCTA
TTGCTCAACGTAAAGAAGATCGTCGTGCATAGTCTAGAGGGCCCGCGGTTCGAAGGTAAGCCTATCCCTA
ACCCTCTCCTCGGTCTCGATTCTACGCGTACCGGTCATCATCACCATCACCATTGAGTTTAAACCCGCTG
ATCAGCCTCGACTGTGCCTTCTAAGGCCTGAGCTCGCTGATCAGCCTCGATCGAGGATCCAGACATGATA
AGATACATTGATGAGTTTGGACAAACCACAACTAGAATGCAGTGAAAAAAATGCTTTATTTGTGAAATTT
GTGATGCTATTGCTTTATTTGTAACCATTATAAGCTGCAATAAACAAGTTAACAACAACAATTGCATTCA
TTTTATGTTTCAGGTTCAGGGGGAGGTGTGGGAGGTTTTTTAAAGCAAGTAAAACCTCTACAAATGTGGT
ATGGCTGATTATGATCAGTCGACCGATGCCCTTGAGAGCCTTCAACCCAGTCAGCTCCTTCCGGTGGGCG
CGGGGCATGACTATCGTCGCCGCACTTATGACTGTCTTCTTTATCATGCAACTCGTAGGACAGGTGCCGG
CAGCGCTCTGGGTCATTTTCGGCGAGGACCGCTTTCGCTGGAGCGCGACGATGATCGGCCTGTCGCTTGC
GGTATTCGGAATCTTGCACGCCCTCGCTCAAGCCTTCGTCACTGGTCCCGCCACCAAACGTTTCGGCGAG
AAGCAGGCCATTATCGCCGGCATGGCGGCCGACGCGCTGGGCTACGTCTTGCTGGCGTTCGCGACGCGAG
GCTGGATGGCCTTCCCCATTATGATTCTTCTCGCTTCCGGCGGCATCGGGATGCCCGCGTTGCAGGCCAT
GCTGTCCAGGCAGGTAGATGACGACCATCAGGGACAGCTTCAAGGATCGCTCGCGGCTCTTACCAGCCAG
CAAAAGGCCAGGAACCGTAAAAAGGCCGCGTTGCTGGCGTTTTTCCATAGGCTCCGCCCCCCTGACGAGC
ATCACAAAAATCGACGCTCAAGTCAGAGGTGGCGAAACCCGACAGGACTATAAAGATACCAGGCGTTTCC
CCCTGGAAGCTCCCTCGTGCGCTCTCCTGTTCCGACCCTGCCGCTTACCGGATACCTGTCCGCCTTTCTC
CCTTCGGGAAGCGTGGCGCTTTCTCAATGCTCACGCTGTAGGTATCTCAGTTCGGTGTAGGTCGTTCGCT
CCAAGCTGGGCTGTGTGCACGAACCCCCCGTTCAGCCCGACCGCTGCGCCTTATCCGGTAACTATCGTCT
TGAGTCCAACCCGGTAAGACACGACTTATCGCCACTGGCAGCAGCCACTGGTAACAGGATTAGCAGAGCG
AGGTATGTAGGCGGTGCTACAGAGTTCTTGAAGTGGTGGCCTAACTACGGCTACACTAGAAGGACAGTAT
TTGGTATCTGCGCTCTGCTGAAGCCAGTTACCTTCGGAAAAAGAGTTGGTAGCTCTTGATCCGGCAAACA
AACCACCGCTGGTAGCGGTGGTTTTTTTGTTTGCAAGCAGCAGATTACGCGCAGAAAAAAAGGATCTCAA
GAAGATCCTTTGATCTTTTCTACGGGGTCTGACGCTCAGTGGAACGAAAACTCACGTTAAGGGATTTTGG
TCATGAGATTATCAAAAAGGATCTTCACCTAGATCCTTTTAAATTAAAAATGAAGTTTTAAATCAATCTA
AAGTATATATGAGTAAACTTGGTCTGACAGTTACCAATGCTTAATCAGTGAGGCACCTATCTCAGCGATC
TGTCTATTTCGTTCATCCATAGTTGCCTGACTCCCCGTCGTGTAGATAACTACGATACGGGAGGGCTTAC
CATCTGGCCCCAGTGCTGCAATGATACCGCGAGACCCACGCTCACCGGCTCCAGATTTATCAGCAATAAA
CCAGCCAGCCGGAAGGGCCGAGCGCAGAAGTGGTCCTGCAACTTTATCCGCCTCCATCCAGTCTATTAAT
TGTTGCCGGGAAGCTAGAGTAAGTAGTTCGCCAGTTAATAGTTTGCGCAACGTTGTTGCCATTGCTGCAG
GCATCGTGGTGTCACGCTCGTCGTTTGGTATGGCTTCATTCAGCTCCGGTTCCCAACGATCAAGGCGAGT
TACATGATCCCCCATGTTGTGCAAAAAAGCGGTTAGCTCCTTCGGTCCTCCGATCGTTGTCAGAAGTAAG
TTGGCCGCAGTGTTATCACTCATGGTTATGGCAGCACTGCATAATTCTCTTACTGTCATGCCATCCGTAA
GATGCTTTTCTGTGACTGGTGAGTACTCAACCAAGTCATTCTGAGAATAGTGTATGCGGCGACCGAGTTG
CTCTTGCCCGGCGTCAACACGGGATAATACCGCGCCACATAGCAGAACTTTAAAAGTGCTCATCATTGGA
AAACGTTCTTCGGGGCGAAAACTCTCAAGGATCTTACCGCTGTTGAGATCCAGTTCGATGTAACCCACTC
GTGCACCCAACTGATCTTCAGCATCTTTTACTTTCACCAGCGTTTCTGGGTGAGCAAAAACAGGAAGGCA
AAATGCCGCAAAAAAGGGAATAAGGGCGACACGGAAATGTTGAATACTCATACTCTTCCTTTTTCAATAT
TATTGAAGCATTTATCAGGGTTATTGTCTCATGAGCGGATACATATTTGAATGTATTTAGAAAAATAAAC
AAATAGGGGTTCCGCGCACATTTCCCCGAAAAGTGCCACCTGACGTCTAAGAAACCATTATTATCATGAC
ATTAACCTATAAAAATAGGCGTATCACGAGGCCCTTTCGT
